Addgene plasmid #187129: pDARMO_CMVT_3xFLAG-HUWE1_I3969A/F3982A
Purpose: mammalian cell expression of 3xFLAG-HUWE1 I3969A/F3982A
Depositing lab: Eric Fischer. Depositing organization: Dana-Farber Cancer Institute. Publication: Solenoid architecture of HUWE1 contributes to ligase activity and substrate recognition. Hunkeler M, Jin CY, Ma MW, Monda JK, Overwijn D, Bennett EJ, Fischer ES. Mol Cell. 2021 Sep 2;81(17):3468-3480.e7. doi: 10.1016/j.molcel.2021.06.032. Epub 2021 Jul 26. PubMed 34314700.
Backbone
  Vector backbone: pDARMO
  Vector type: Mammalian Expression
Growth in bacteria
  Bacterial resistance: Ampicillin, 100 μg/mL
  Growth temperature: 37°C
  Growth strain: DH5alpha
  Copy number: High Copy
Gene/Insert
  Gene/Insert name: HUWE1
  Species: H. sapiens (human)
  Insert size (bp): 13122
  Mutation: I3969A/F3982A
  Entrez Gene: HUWE1 (a.k.a. ARF-BP1, HECTH9, HSPC272, Ib772, LASU1, MRXST, MULE, URE-B1, UREB1)
  Tag / fusion protein: 3xFLAG (N terminal on insert)
  Cloning method: Gibson Cloning
Terms and licenses: Academic/Nonprofit Terms; Industry Terms: Not Available to Industry
How to cite: pDARMO_CMVT_3xFLAG-HUWE1_I3969A/F3982A was a gift from Eric Fischer (Addgene plasmid # 187129 ; http://n2t.net/addgene:187129 ; RRID:Addgene_187129)
