[The description below was written by a language model from this plasmid's Addgene catalogue record and pLannotate feature annotations shown in this document.]
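Description:
pDARMO_CMVT_3xFLAG-HUWE1_I3969A/F3982A is an 18.1 kb mammalian expression plasmid on the pDARMO backbone that carries full-length human HUWE1, a very large HECT-type E3 ubiquitin ligase, with the two alanine substitutions I3969A and F3982A. It is propagated in E. coli as a high-copy plasmid through a ColE1/pUC-type origin and selected with ampicillin via the bla gene.

The roughly 13.1 kb HUWE1 coding sequence is fused at its N terminus to a 3xFLAG epitope, allowing detection and affinity purification of the protein. Transcription is driven by the human CMV immediate-early enhancer and promoter. Between the promoter and the tag, the annotation picks up fragments of adenoviral sequence (a major late splice acceptor and a stretch matching the terminal protein region on the opposite strand) and a partial chimeric intron. These hits probably reflect an adenovirus-derived leader and intron in the 5' untranslated region, an arrangement commonly used to boost expression, though the record does not say this explicitly. A short fragment annotated as an IgH signal sequence also lies upstream of the tag, and its role here is unclear. Downstream of HUWE1, a WPRE fragment and the bovine growth hormone polyadenylation signal support transcript processing and stability.

The expression cassette, together with a gentamicin resistance gene under the Pc promoter, lies between Tn7L and Tn7R mini-Tn7 ends, while the origin and AmpR sit outside them. This layout is typical of vectors that can transpose their cargo into a bacmid, although the record lists only mammalian cell expression as the purpose. The record does not state the functional effect of the two mutations. The associated work concerns HUWE1 architecture, ligase activity and substrate recognition.
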