Features (pLannotate 1.2.2; 17 found; start..end, strand, type, name):
      1..224     +  mobile_element Tn7R: mini-Tn7 element (right end of the Tn7 transposon) Tn7
    288..876     -  rep_origin     ori: high-copy-number ColE1/pMB1/pBR322/pUC origin of replication
    915..1775    -  CDS            AmpR: β-lactamase; bla; confers resistance to ampicillin, carbenicillin, and related antibiotics
   1776..1847    -  promoter       AmpR promoter: bla
   1872..2037    +  mobile_element Tn7L: mini-Tn7 element (left end of the Tn7 transposon) Tn7
   2070..2434    +  enhancer       CMV enhancer: human cytomegalovirus immediate early enhancer
   2435..2638    +  promoter       CMV promoter: human cytomegalovirus (CMV) immediate early promoter
   2703..2741    +  misc_feature   Ad SA (fragment): adenovirus major late transcript splice acceptor (Friedrich and Soriano, 1991)
   2774..2983    -  CDS            PTP (fragment): TERM_ADE02 - Experimental evidence at protein level: Swiss-Prot protein existence level 1. Protein covalently bound to the viral DNA that acts as a primer for viral genomic replication by DNA strand displacement. Assembles on the viral origin of replication in an initiation complex with viral polymerase, DBP, host NFIA and host POU2F1/OCT1. During initiation, the polymerase covalently couples the first dCTP with Ser- 580 of pTP. The terminal protein stimulates the template activity over 20 fold compared to protein-free templates. Neo-synthesized viral genomes are linked to two preterminal prot
   3014..3103    +  intron         chimeric intron (fragment): chimera between introns from adenovirus and immunoglobulin heavy chain genes
   3122..3168    +  CDS            IgH signal sequence (fragment): signal sequence from the mouse immunoglobulin heavy chain variable region
   3224..3289    +  CDS            3xFLAG: three tandem FLAG® epitope tags, followed by an enterokinase cleavage site
   3341..16462   +  CDS            HUWE1: HUWE1_HUMAN - Also known as KIAA0312, KIAA1578, UREB1. Experimental evidence at protein level: Swiss-Prot protein existence level 1. E3 ubiquitin-protein ligase which mediates ubiquitination and subsequent proteasomal degradation of target proteins (PubMed:15989957, PubMed:19713937, PubMed:15567145, PubMed:15767685, PubMed:18488021, PubMed:17567951, PubMed:19037095, PubMed:20534529). Regulates apoptosis by catalyzing the polyubiquitination and degradation of MCL1 (PubMed:15989957). Mediates monoubiquitination of DNA polymerase beta (POLB) at 'Lys-41', 'Lys-61' and 'Lys-81', thereby playing a r
  16518..17059   +  misc_feature   WPRE (fragment): woodchuck hepatitis virus posttranscriptional regulatory element
  17073..17184   +  polyA_signal   bGH poly(A) signal: bovine growth hormone polyadenylation signal
  17328..17356   +  promoter       Pc promoter: intI1 (promoter lies within the coding sequence); class 1 integron promoter
  17545..18078   +  CDS            GmR: gentamycin acetyltransferase; aacC1; confers resistance to gentamycin
>Addgene plasmid #187129 | pDARMO_CMVT_3xFLAG-HUWE1_I3969A/F3982A | addgene full sequence | sequence record 369421 | Addgene NGS Result
GAATATAGTCTTTACATGCCCTTGGCCACGCCCCTCTTTAATACGACGGGCAATTTGCACTTCAGAAAAT
GAAGAGTTTGCTTTAGCCATAACAAAAGTCCAGTATGCTTTTTCACAGCATAACTGGACTGATTTCAGTT
TACAACTATTCTGTCTAGTTTAAGACTTTATTGTCATAGTTTAGATCTATTTTGTTCAGTTTAAGACTTT
ATTGTCCGCCCACACCCGCTTACGCAGGGCATCTGCGCATCCACAGGAAGCCGTAAAAAGGCCGCGTTGC
TGGCGTTTTTCCATAGGCTCCGCCCCCCTGACGAGCATCACAAAAATCGACGCTCAAGTCAGAGGTGGCG
AAACCCGACAGGACTATAAAGATACCAGGCGTTTCCCCCTGGAAGCTCCCTCGTGCGCTCTCCTGTTCCG
ACCCTGCCGCTTACCGGATACCTGTCCGCCTTTCTCCCTTCGGGAAGCGTGGCGCTTTCTCATAGCTCAC
GCTGTAGGTATCTCAGTTCGGTGTAGGTCGTTCGCTCCAAGCTGGGCTGTGTGCACGAACCCCCCGTTCA
GCCCGACCGCTGCGCCTTATCCGGTAACTATCGTCTTGAGTCCAACCCGGTAAGACACGACTTATCGCCA
CTGGCAGCAGCCACTGGTAACAGGATTAGCAGAGCGAGGTATGTAGGCGGTGCTACAGAGTTCTTGAAGT
GGTGGCCTAACTACGGCTACACTAGAAGAACAGTATTTGGTATCTGCGCTCTGCTGAAGCCAGTTACCTT
CGGAAAAAGAGTTGGTAGCTCTTGATCCGGCAAACAAACCACCGCTGGTAGCGGTGGTTTTTTTGTTTGC
AAGCAGCAGATTACGCGCAGAAAAAAAGGATCTCAAGAAGATCCTTTGATCTTTTCTACGGGGTCTGACG
CTTATTACCAATGCTTAATCAGTGAGGCACCTATCTCAGCGATCTGTCTATTTCGTTCATCCATAGTTGC
CTGACTCCCCGTCGTGTAGATAACTACGATACGGGAGGGCTTACCATCTGGCCCCAGTGCTGCAATGATA
CCGCGTGACCCACGCTCACCGGCTCCAGATTTATCAGCAATAAACCAGCCAGCCGGAAGGGCCGAGCGCA
GAAGTGGTCCTGCAACTTTATCCGCCTCCATCCAGTCTATTAATTGTTGCCGGGAAGCTAGAGTAAGTAG
TTCGCCAGTTAATAGTTTGCGCAACGTTGTTGCCATTGCTACAGGCATCGTGGTGTCACGCTCGTCGTTT
GGTATGGCTTCATTCAGCTCCGGTTCCCAACGATCAAGGCGAGTTACATGATCCCCCATGTTGTGCAAAA
AAGCGGTTAGCTCCTTCGGTCCTCCGATCGTTGTCAGAAGTAAGTTGGCCGCAGTGTTATCACTCATGGT
TATGGCAGCACTGCATAATTCTCTTACTGTCATGCCATCCGTAAGATGCTTTTCTGTGACTGGTGAGTAC
TCAACCAAGTCATTCTGAGAATAGTGTATGCGGCGACCGAGTTGCTCTTGCCCGGCGTCAATACGGGATA
ATACCGCGCCACATAGCAGAACTTTAAAAGTGCTCATCATTGGAAAACGTTCTTCGGGGCGAAAACTCTC
AAGGATCTTACCGCTGTTGAGATCCAGTTCGATGTAACCCACTCGTGCACCCAACTGATCTTCAGCATCT
TTTACTTTCACCAGCGTTTCTGGGTGAGCAAAAACAGGAAGGCAAAATGCCGCAAAAAAGGGAATAAGGG
CGACACGGAAATGTTGAATACTCATACTCTTCCTTTTTCAATATTATTGAAGCATTTATCAGGGTTATTG
TCTCATGAGCGGATACATATTTGAATGTATTTAGGACCCAAGTCAACCGGTTGTGGGCGGACAAAATAGT
TGGGAACTGGGAGGGGTGGAAATGGAGTTTTTAAGGATTATTTAGGGAAGAGTGACAAAATAGATGGGAA
CTGGGTGTAGCGTCGTAAGCTAATACGAAAATTAAAAATGACAAAATAGTTTGGAACTAGATTTCACTTA
TCTGGTTCAGCCTGCGGTCCGGATTCGCCCTTAAGCTAGCTAGTTATTAATAGTAATCAATTACGGGGTC
ATTAGTTCATAGCCCATATATGGAGTTCCGCGTTACATAACTTACGGTAAATGGCCCGCCTGGCTGACCG
CCCAACGACCCCCGCCCATTGACGTCAATAATGACGTATGTTCCCATAGTAACGCCAATAGGGACTTTCC
ATTGACGTCAATGGGTGGAGTATTTACGGTAAACTGCCCACTTGGCAGTACATCAAGTGTATCATATGCC
AAGTACGCCCCCTATTGACGTCAATGACGGTAAATGGCCCGCCTGGCATTATGCCCAGTACATGACCTTA
TGGGACTTTCCTACTTGGCAGTACATCTACGTATTAGTCATTGCTATTACCATGGTGATGCGGTTTTGGC
AGTACATCAATGGGCGTGGATAGCGGTTTGACTCACGGGGATTTCCAAGTCTCCACCCCATTGACGTCAA
TGGGAGTTTGTTTTGGCACCAAAATCAACGGGACTTTCCAAAATGTCGTAACAACTCCGCCCCATTGACG
CAAATGGGCGGTAGGCGTGTACGGTGGGAGGTCTATATAAGCAGAGCTGGTTTAGTGAACCGTCAGATCC
TCACTCTCTTCCGCCTCGCTGTCTGCGAGGGCCAGCTGTTGGGCTCGCGGTTGAGGACAAACTCTTCGCG
GTCTTTCCAGTACTCTTGGATCGGAAACCCGTCGGCCTCCGAACGGTACTCCGCCACCGAGGGACCTGAG
CGAGTCCGCATCGACCGGATCGGAAAACCTCTCGAGAAAGGCGTCTAACCAGTCACAGTCGCAAGGTAGG
CTGAGCACCGTGGCGGGCGGCAGCGGGTGGCGGTCGGGGTTGTTTCTGGCGGAGGTGCTGCTGATGATGT
AATTAAAGTAGGCGGTGTTGACACCGCGGATGGTCGAGGTGAGGTGTGGCAGGCTTGAGATCCAGCTGTT
GGGGTGAGTACTCCCTCTCAAAAGCGGGCATTACTTCTGCGCTAAGATTGTCAGTTTCCAAAAACGAGGA
GGATTTGATATTCACCTGGCCCGATCTGGCCATACACTTGAGTGACAATGACATCCACTTTGCCTTTCTC
TCCACAGGTGTCCACTCCCAGGTCCAAAGTTGGCCAGGCCTAGTTGGCCAGGCCTAGTGCCGCCACCATG
GGTGACTACAAAGACCATGACGGTGATTATAAAGATCATGACATTGATTACAAGGATGACGATGACAAGG
GCGGTGGTAGCGGTGGGCTGGAAGTTCTGTTCCAGGGGCCCGTCGACACCATGAAAGTAGACAGGACTAA
ACTGAAGAAGACACCTACTGAGGCTCCTGCAGACTGCAGAGCCTTAATAGACAAACTCAAAGTTTGTAAT
GATGAGCAACTTCTCTTGGAACTGCAGCAGATCAAAACATGGAACATTGGAAAGTGCGAGTTATATCACT
GGGTGGACCTGTTGGACCGCTTCGATGGAATACTGGCAGATGCTGGACAGACAGTGGAGAATATGTCATG
GATGCTCGTATGTGATAGGCCAGAAAGAGAGCAACTGAAAATGCTTCTCTTGGCTGTGTTGAACTTCACA
GCCTTGCTCATTGAGTACAGCTTTTCCCGGCATCTGTACAGTTCCATAGAGCATTTGACAACTTTATTGG
CTTCCTCTGATATGCAAGTGGTGCTGGCAGTCCTCAATCTCCTATATGTATTTAGCAAAAGATCAAACTA
CATCACTCGTCTGGGATCTGACAAGAGGACCCCGCTGCTAACTCGGCTACAACATTTGGCAGAGAGCTGG
GGTGGAAAGGAGAATGGCTTTGGACTTGCAGAATGTTGCAGAGACTTGCATATGATGAAATATCCACCCA
GTGCAACTACACTACACTTTGAATTCTATGCAGATCCTGGGGCCGAGGTCAAAATTGAGAAAAGGACAAC
TAGTAACACACTACATTATATTCACATAGAGCAACTTGACAAGATTTCAGAAAGCCCTTCTGAAATCATG
GAATCTCTTACCAAAATGTACAGCATTCCTAAGGATAAGCAGATGCTGTTATTTACACACATACGACTGG
CCCATGGCTTTTCTAATCACAGGAAGCGATTGCAGGCAGTTCAGGCCAGACTGCATGCAATATCTATATT
AGTGTATTCCAATGCCTTGCAGGAATCAGCAAACAGTATCTTGTATAATGGCTTGATAGAGGAGTTAGTG
GACGTGCTGCAAATAACGGATAAGCAGCTTATGGAGATTAAAGCAGCTTCTTTACGAACATTAACATCAA
TTGTCCACTTGGAGAGAACTCCCAAACTCAGCAGTATTATTGACTGTACTGGAACTGCCTCCTACCATGG
ATTTTTGCCAGTGCTTGTAAGGAACTGTATCCAGGCCATGATTGATCCTTCCATGGATCCATACCCTCAC
CAGTTTGCCACTGCTCTCTTCTCTTTTTTATACCATCTGGCCAGCTACGATGCTGGTGGTGAAGCCTTGG
TCTCCTGTGGAATGATGGAAGCCTTATTGAAGGTCATAAAGTTTCTTGGCGATGAACAGGACCAGATAAC
ATTTGTCACCAGAGCCGTCAGAGTGGTTGACCTTATCACCAACCTGGATATGGCAGCTTTTCAATCCCAT
AGTGGACTTTCTATCTTCATTTATAGACTTGAGCATGAAGTAGATCTGTGCCGAAAAGAATGTCCGTTTG
TGATCAAGCCAAAGATCCAGAGACCCAATACTACACAAGAAGGAGAGGAAATGGAAACTGATATGGATGG
AGTCCAGTGTATTCCACAACGAGCAGCACTTCTGAAATCCATGTTGAATTTCCTCAAGAAGGCCATCCAA
GACCCTGCTTTCTCAGATGGCATACGACATGTGATGGATGGTTCTCTGCCTACCTCCCTGAAACACATCA
TCAGCAATGCAGAATACTATGGCCCATCACTCTTCCTCCTAGCTACTGAAGTGGTGACTGTGTTTGTATT
TCAAGAACCATCACTGCTCTCCTCACTCCAGGACAATGGATTGACAGATGTCATGCTGCATGCACTGCTT
ATCAAAGATGTTCCTGCTACCCGTGAAGTCCTTGGCTCCCTCCCAAATGTATTCAGTGCACTCTGTTTGA
ATGCCCGAGGTCTTCAGTCTTTTGTTCAGTGTCAGCCTTTTGAACGCCTCTTCAAAGTTCTTCTGTCTCC
AGATTACCTCCCAGCCATGCGGAGGAGGAGAAGTTCTGATCCCCTTGGGGATACTGCATCCAACCTGGGG
AGTGCTGTCGATGAGCTCATGAGACATCAGCCCACCCTTAAAACAGATGCAACGACTGCCATCATCAAGT
TACTTGAAGAAATCTGTAATCTTGGAAGGGACCCCAAATACATCTGTCAGAAGCCATCGATCCAGAAGGC
AGATGGCACTGCCACTGCTCCTCCCCCAAGGTCTAATCATGCCGCAGAAGAAGCCTCTAGTGAGGATGAG
GAGGAAGAGGAAGTACAGGCCATGCAGAGCTTTAATTCTACCCAGCAAAATGAAACTGAGCCTAATCAGC
AGGTTGTTGGTACAGAGGAACGTATTCCTATTCCCCTCATGGATTACATCCTTAATGTGATGAAATTTGT
GGAATCTATTCTGAGCAACAATACAACAGATGACCACTGCCAGGAATTTGTGAATCAGAAAGGACTGTTG
CCTTTGGTTACCATTTTGGGTCTTCCCAATCTGCCCATTGACTTTCCCACATCTGCTGCCTGTCAGGCTG
TTGCAGGTGTCTGCAAATCCATATTGACACTGTCACATGAACCCAAAGTCCTTCAAGAGGGTCTCCTTCA
GTTGGACTCCATCCTCTCCTCCCTGGAGCCCTTACACCGCCCCATTGAATCCCCTGGGGGCTCAGTGTTG
TTGCGAGAACTGGCTTGCGCAGGCAATGTTGCTGATGCTACCCTCTCAGCCCAGGCCACACCTCTGCTGC
ATGCACTCACTGCTGCCCATGCCTACATCATGATGTTTGTTCATACTTGCAGAGTTGGACAGAGTGAAAT
TCGTTCCATCTCCGTAAACCAGTGGGGCTCTCAATTGGGTCTGAGTGTTTTGAGCAAGCTGAGCCAGTTA
TACTGTTCCCTGGTGTGGGAAAGCACTGTCCTCCTCTCTCTGTGTACCCCAAACAGCCTACCATCTGGGT
GTGAATTTGGCCAGGCAGATATGCAGAAACTGGTTCCAAAGGATGAGAAGGCAGGTACGACCCAGGGCGG
AAAAAGATCAGATGGGGAACAGGATGGAGCAGCTGGAAGTATGGATGCTTCTACCCAGGGCTTATTAGAA
GGCATTGGGCTAGATGGTGACACATTGGCTCCCATGGAGACAGATGAACCTACTGCTTCAGACTCTAAGG
GCAAATCTAAAATCACACCAGCAATGGCTGCCAGAATTAAGCAAATCAAGCCTTTGTTATCAGCTTCCTC
CAGATTAGGCCGAGCACTTGCTGAGCTATTTGGACTTCTTGTTAAACTTTGTGTGGGATCTCCTGTCCGC
CAGAGAAGGAGCCATCATGCTGCCAGCACCACTACAGCACCGACACCTGCCGCGCGATCAACAGCCTCAG
CTCTCACTAAGCTCTTGACTAAGGGGTTATCTTGGCAGCCCCCACCATATACACCTACTCCCCGATTCAG
GCTGACATTCTTCATCTGTTCAGTTGGTTTCACATCCCCAATGCTGTTTGATGAGAGGAAGTATCCCTAC
CACCTCATGCTGCAAAAATTTCTCTGCTCCGGAGGCCACAATGCTCTTTTTGAAACTTTCAACTGGGCTC
TGTCCATGGGAGGTAAAGTTCCTGTTTCTGAGGGATTGGAACACTCAGACTTGCCTGATGGCACAGGAGA
ATTCCTAGATGCCTGGCTTATGCTGGTGGAGAAGATGGTGAATCCCACCACGGTGCTTGAATCTCCACAT
TCGCTGCCTGCCAAATTGCCTGGAGGTGTCCAGAACTTTCCCCAGTTCAGTGCACTGCGCTTCCTTGTGG
TAACTCAGAAAGCAGCCTTTACTTGCATCAAAAACTTATGGAACCGGAAACCCCTGAAGGTATATGGTGG
ACGAATGGCTGAATCGATGCTGGCCATTCTATGCCACATCCTCCGAGGAGAACCTGTGATTCGAGAGAGA
CTAAGCAAGGAGAAGGAGGGGTCTCGAGGAGAAGAGGATACAGGGCAAGAGGAAGGTGGCTCCCGCCGGG
AACCTCAAGTCAACCAGCAACAACTGCAACAGCTCATGGACATGGGCTTCACAAGGGAACATGCAATGGA
GGCACTGTTGAACACCAGCACCATGGAGCAGGCCACAGAGTACCTTTTAACCCACCCTCCTCCAATCATG
GGAGGAGTTGTTCGGGATCTCAGCATGTCTGAAGAGGACCAGATGATGAGAGCAATTGCTATGTCTCTGG
GACAGGATATTCCAATGGATCAAAGGGCAGAGTCACCTGAGGAAGTTGCTTGCCGGAAGGAGGAAGAGGA
ACGGAAAGCTCGGGAAAAGCAGGAGGAGGAAGAGGCTAAATGTCTAGAGAAGTTCCAGGATGCTGACCCG
TTGGAACAAGATGAGCTCCACACTTTCACAGATACTATGTTGCCAGGCTGCTTCCACCTTCTTGATGAGC
TGCCAGACACAGTATACCGTGTGTGTGACCTGATCATGACAGCAATCAAACGTAATGGAGCAGATTATCG
TGACATGATTCTGAAGCAAGTAGTCAATCAGGTGTGGGAAGCTGCTGATGTATTGATCAAAGCTGCTCTT
CCCCTGACAACAAGTGACACAAAAACCGTGTCAGAGTGGATAAGTCAGATGGCCACACTGCCCCAGGCCT
CCAATTTGGCTACTAGAATCTTGCTTTTAACGCTACTTTTTGAGGAGTTGAAGCTACCTTGTGCTTGGGT
GGTTGAATCAAGTGGCATCCTTAATGTCCTAATCAAACTCTTGGAAGTGGTTCAGCCCTGCCTCCAGGCA
GCCAAGGAGCAGAAGGAAGTCCAGACCCCAAAGTGGATCACACCAGTGTTGCTCCTGATTGATTTCTATG
AAAAGACAGCCATCTCCTCAAAAAGGAGAGCCCAGATGACTAAGTACCTGCAATCCAACAGCAACAACTG
GCGCTGGTTTGATGATCGCTCTGGGCGTTGGTGTAGTTACAGTGCAAGCAACAATAGCACTATTGATTCT
GCCTGGAAATCTGGAGAGACAAGCGTGCGATTCACTGCAGGCCGAAGAAGATACACGGTCCAATTCACTA
CAATGGTGCAGGTTAATGAGGAAACAGGGAACCGACGCCCTGTGATGCTGACTCTCCTCAGGGTACCTCG
GCTGAATAAAAATTCAAAAAACAGCAATGGACAGGAACTAGAGAAGACGCTGGAAGAAAGCAAAGAAATG
GATATCAAACGTAAAGAAAATAAAGGCAATGATACCCCTTTGGCCCTAGAGAGTACAAACACTGAAAAGG
AGACAAGCCTGGAGGAAACAAAAATCGGGGAGATCCTGATCCAGGGCTTGACAGAAGATATGGTGACTGT
TTTAATCCGGGCCTGCGTGAGCATGCTGGGAGTCCCTGTGGACCCAGATACTTTGCATGCCACCCTTCGT
CTCTGTCTGAGGCTCACCCGGGACCACAAATATGCCATGATGTTTGCAGAACTGAAGAGTACCCGCATGA
TCTTGAATTTGACCCAGAGCTCAGGCTTCAATGGGTTTACTCCCCTGGTCACCCTTCTCTTAAGACACAT
CATTGAGGACCCCTGTACCCTTCGTCATACCATGGAAAAGGTTGTTCGCTCAGCAGCTACAAGTGGAGCT
GGTAGCACTACCTCTGGTGTTGTGTCTGGCAGCCTCGGCTCTCGGGAGATCAACTACATCCTTCGTGTCC
TTGGGCCAGCCGCATGCCGCAATCCAGACATATTCACAGAAGTGGCCAACTGCTGTATCCGCATCGCCCT
TCCTGCCCCTCGAGGCTCAGGAACTGCTTCAGATGATGAATTTGAGAATCTTAGAATTAAAGGCCCTAAT
GCTGTACAGCTGGTGAAGACCACCCCTTTGAAGCCCTCACCTCTGCCTGTCATCCCTGATACTATCAAGG
AAGTGATCTATGATATGCTGAATGCTCTGGCTGCATACCATGCTCCAGAGGAAGCCGATAAATCTGATCC
TAAACCTGGGGTTATGACCCAAGAGGTTGGCCAGCTCCTGCAAGACATGGGTGATGATGTATACCAGCAG
TACCGGTCACTTACGCGTCAGAGCAGTGACTTTGATACGCAGTCAGGTTTTTCCATTAATAGTCAGGTCT
TTGCTGCAGATGGTGCCTCCACTGAGACTTCCGCATCTGGGACCTCCCAAGGAGAGGCTTCAACTCCAGA
GGAGTCTCGAGATGGGAAGAAAGATAAAGAAGGGGACCGGGCCTCTGAGGAAGGCAAACAGAAAGGCAAG
GGCAGCAAACCTTTAATGCCTACCTCCACTATCCTTCGTCTTCTGGCAGAGTTGGTGAGGTCCTATGTTG
GTATTGCTACCCTGATTGCCAACTACAGCTACACTGTGGGCCAGTCTGAACTGATCAAAGAGGACTGCAG
TGTGCTAGCTTTTGTTCTGGACCACCTGCTCCCACATACCCAGAATGCAGAAGACAAGGACACCCCTGCC
TTGGCCCGCCTGTTCCTCGCAAGCCTGGCTGCTGCAGGGAGTGGCACAGATGCCCAGGTGGCCCTAGTGA
ATGAAGTAAAAGCAGCCCTTGGACGGGCACTGGCTATGGCTGAGAGTACAGAGAAACATGCCAGGCTTCA
GGCAGTGATGTGTATCATCAGTACTATCATGGAGTCCTGCCCCTCCACCTCCAGCTTCTACAGCAGTGCC
ACAGCGAAGACCCAGCACAATGGCATGAACAACATCATTCGGCTTTTCCTGAAGAAGGGACTGGTTAATG
ACCTGGCCAGAGTACCTCACAGCTTAGACCTGTCCAGTCCCAACATGGCCAACACAGTCAATGCTGCTCT
GAAGCCTTTGGAAACACTTTCCCGGATTGTGAACCAGCCCAGTAGCCTTTTTGGCAGCAAGAGTGCTTCT
AGCAAGAACAAGTCTGAGCAGGATGCCCAAGGAGCCTCTCAAGATTCCAGTAGCAACCAGCAGGACCCAG
GCGAGCCTGGGGAAGCAGAAGTGCAGGAGGAGGATCATGATGTCACTCAGACAGAGGTGGCAGATGGGGA
TATCATGGATGGGGAGGCTGAAACCGACTCAGTGGTGATTGCTGGGCAGCCTGAGGTGCTCAGTTCACAA
GAGATGCAGGTTGAGAATGAGCTGGAGGACCTGATAGATGAGTTGCTTGAGAGGGATGGCGGATCTGGGA
ACAGTACAATTATAGTGAGCAGAAGTGGAGAGGATGAATCACAAGAGGACGTGCTGATGGATGAAGCTCC
TTCCAACCTCAGCCAAGCTTCCACCTTGCAGGCCAACCGAGAAGATTCCATGAATATCCTGGACCCTGAG
GATGAGGAGGAGCACACTCAGGAAGAGGACAGCAGTGGCAGTAACGAGGATGAGGATGATAGTCAGGATG
AAGAGGAGGAGGAGGAGGAAGATGAGGAAGATGATCAGGAGGATGATGAAGGTGAAGAGGGAGATGAAGA
CGATGACGACGATGGCTCTGAGATGGAATTGGATGAGGATTATCCTGATATGAACGCTTCTCCCTTGGTC
CGATTTGAGCGCTTTGACCGGGAGGATGATCTCATCATTGAGTTTGACAACATGTTCTCCAGTGCTACAG
ACATCCCCCCATCCCCAGGAAATATCCCTACCACCCATCCACTGATGGTGCGCCATGCAGACCACAGTTC
TCTGACACTGGGCAGTGGCTCTTCAACAACTCGTCTCACCCAGGGCATCGGGCGCAGTCAGAGGACCCTA
AGGCAGCTGACGGCCAATACTGGCCACACCATTCATGTTCACTACCCTGGGAATCGCCAGCCCAACCCTC
CTCTTATACTGCAGAGGTTGCTTGGTCCCTCAGCTGCTGCTGACATCCTTCAGCTGAGCAGCAGCCTTCC
CCTACAAAGCCGGGGTCGGGCCCGCCTCCTGGTAGGCAACGATGACGTCCACATCATCGCCCGTTCTGAT
GATGAGCTGCTGGATGACTTTTTCCATGATCAGAGCACAGCTACCAGCCAAGCAGGAACCCTGTCCAGCA
TCCCCACAGCCCTGACCCGCTGGACAGAAGAATGCAAAGTTCTCGATGCTGAGAGCATGCATGACTGTGT
TTCAGTGGTTAAAGTGTCCATTGTCAATCACCTGGAATTCCTGAGGGATGAGGAGCTGGAAGAAAGGCGA
GAGAAGCGCAGGAAACAACTGGCTGAGGAAGAAACAAAGATAACTGATAAAGGCAAAGAAGATAAGGAGA
ACAGGGATCAGAGTGCACAGTGTACTGCATCTAAGTCAAATGACTCCACTGAACAGAATCTCTCAGATGG
GACGCCTATGCCTGACAGCTACCCAACAACCCCATCTTCAACTGATGCAGCTACATCTGAGTCCAAGGAG
ACCCTTGGCACTCTGCAATCCTCACAACAGCAACCAACACTCCCAACCCCACCAGCTTTGGGAGAGGTTC
CTCAGGAGCTGCAGTCTCCAGCTGGAGAAGGGGGCAGCTCTACACAGCTATTGATGCCTGTAGAGCCAGA
GGAATTGGGTCCCACAAGGCCAAGTGGGGAAGCAGAAACAACTCAGATGGAGTTATCCCCAGCTCCCACT
ATAACCTCACTTTCCCCAGAGAGAGCTGAGGATTCTGATGCACTGACGGCTGTCAGCAGTCAGCTAGAAG
GCTCTCCTATGGATACAAGCAGCCTGGCTTCCTGTACCTTAGAGGAGGCTGTGGGTGACACTTCAGCAGC
TGGCAGTTCTGAGCAGCCCAGAGCAGGCAGCTCCACTCCTGGGGATGCCCCACCAGCTGTGGCGGAAGTG
CAAGGCAGGAGTGATGGGTCAGGGGAATCTGCCCAGCCACCTGAGGACAGCTCCCCACCTGCATCCTCTG
AGAGCTCTTCCACCAGAGATTCTGCCGTGGCCATTTCTGGCGCCGATTCCCGAGGAATCCTAGAAGAGCC
GTTGCCTTCAACAAGCAGTGAAGAAGAAGATCCCCTTGCGGGTATCAGTCTCCCTGAAGGTGTGGACCCC
TCTTTTCTGGCTGCCCTGCCTGATGACATCCGTCGGGAAGTTCTACAGAACCAGCTAGGCATTCGTCCAC
CAACCCGGACTGCCCCCTCCACAAATAGCTCAGCGCCTGCAGTGGTGGGGAATCCTGGTGTGACTGAGGT
GAGTCCCGAGTTTCTTGCGGCACTGCCACCCGCGATCCAAGAGGAAGTACTGGCACAGCAGAGAGCTGAG
CAGCAGCGACGAGAACTAGCACAGAATGCCAGCTCAGACACCCCTATGGACCCTGTGACCTTCATCCAGA
CTCTGCCCTCAGACCTGCGCCGTAGTGTCCTAGAGGATATGGAGGACAGTGTGTTAGCTGTGATGCCACC
TGACATTGCAGCTGAGGCTCAAGCCCTGAGACGAGAGCAAGAAGCCCGGCAGCGACAGCTCATGCATGAG
CGTCTGTTTGGGCACAGTAGCACCTCCGCACTCTCTGCTATTCTCCGAAGCCCGGCTTTCACCAGTCGCT
TAAGTGGCAACCGTGGGGTCCAGTATACTCGCCTTGCTGTGCAGAGAGGTGGCACCTTCCAGATGGGGGG
TAGCAGCAGCCATAACAGGCCTTCTGGCAGTAATGTAGATACTCTCCTCCGCCTCCGAGGACGGCTCCTT
CTGGACCACGAAGCCCTTTCTTGTCTCTTGGTCCTACTTTTTGTGGATGAGCCAAAGCTCAATACTAGCC
GTCTACACCGAGTACTGAGAAATCTCTGCTACCATGCCCAGACCCGCCACTGGGTCATCCGCAGTCTGCT
CTCCATCTTGCAGCGCAGCAGTGAGAGTGAGCTATGCATTGAAACACCCAAACTCACTACAAGTGAGGAA
AAGGGCAAAAAGTCGAGCAAGAGCTGTGGGTCAAGTAGCCATGAGAACCGTCCCCTGGACCTGCTACACA
AGATGGAGTCAAAGAGCTCCAACCAGCTTTCCTGGCTCTCAGTATCCATGGATGCAGCCCTAGGCTGCAG
GACTAATATATTTCAGATCCAGCGTTCAGGGGGGCGTAAACATACCGAGAAGCATGCAAGCGGTGGCTCC
ACCGTCCACATCCATCCCCAAGCTGCTCCTGTTGTCTGCAGACACGTTTTGGATACACTCATTCAATTGG
CCAAGGTATTTCCCAGCCACTTCACACAGCAGCGGACCAAAGAAACAAACTGTGAGAGTGATCGGGAAAG
GGGCAATAAGGCCTGTAGCCCATGCTCCTCACAGTCCTCCAGCAGTGGCATTTGCACAGACTTCTGGGAC
TTATTGGTAAAACTGGACAACATGAATGTCAGCCGGAAAGGCAAGAACTCCGTGAAGTCAGTGCCAGTGA
GCGCTGGCGGTGAGGGGGAAACCTCTCCATACAGCCTCGAGGCCTCTCCACTGGGGCAGCTCATGAACAT
GTTGTCACACCCAGTCATCCGCCGGAGCTCTCTCTTAACTGAGAAACTCCTCAGACTCCTTTCTCTCATC
TCAATTGCTCTCCCAGAAAACAAGGTGTCAGAAGCACAGGCTAATTCTGGCAGCGGTGCTTCCTCCACCA
CCACTGCCACCTCAACCACATCTACCACCACCACCACTGCCGCCTCCACCACGCCCACACCCCCTACTGC
ACCCACCCCTGTCACTTCTGCTCCAGCCCTGGTTGCTGCCACGGCTATTTCCACCATTGTCGTAGCTGCT
TCGACCACAGTGACTACCCCCACGACTGCTACCACTACTGTTTCAATTTCTCCCACTACTAAGGGCAGCA
AATCTCCAGCGAAGGTGAGTGATGGGGGCAGCAGCAGTACAGACTTTAAGATGGTGTCCTCTGGCCTCAC
TGAAAACCAGCTACAGCTCTCTGTAGAGGTGTTGACATCCCACTCTTGTTCTGAGGAAGGCTTAGAGGAT
GCAGCCAACGTACTACTGCAGCTCTCCCGGGGGGACTCTGGGACCCGGGACACTGTTCTCAAGCTGCTAC
TGAATGGAGCCCGCCATCTGGGTTATACCCTTTGTAAACAAATAGGTACCCTGCTGGCCGAGCTGCGGGA
ATACAACCTCGAGCAGCAGCGGCGAGCCCAATGTGAAACCCTCTCTCCTGATGGCCTGCCTGAGGAGCAG
CCACAGACCACCAAGCTGAAGGGCAAAATGCAGAGCAGGTTTGACATGGCTGAGAATGTGGTAATTGTGG
CATCTCAGAAGCGACCTTTGGGTGGCCGGGAGCTCCAGCTGCCTTCTATGTCCATGTTGACATCCAAGAC
ATCTACCCAGAAGTTCTTCTTGAGGGTACTACAGGTCATCATCCAGCTCCGGGACGACACGCGCCGGGCT
AACAAGAAAGCCAAGCAGACAGGCAGGCTAGGTTCCTCCGGTTTAGGCTCAGCTAGCAGCATCCAGGCAG
CTGTTCGGCAGCTGGAGGCTGAGGCTGATGCCATTATACAAATGGTACGTGAGGGTCAAAGGGCGCGGAG
ACAGCAACAAGCAGCAACGTCGGAGTCTAGCCAGTCAGAGGCGTCTGTCCGGAGGGAGGAATCACCCATG
GATGTGGACCAGCCATCTCCCAGTGCTCAAGATACTCAATCCATTGCCTCCGATGGAACCCCACAGGGGG
AGAAGGAAAAGGAAGAAAGACCACCTGAGTTACCCCTGCTCAGCGAGCAGCTGAGTTTGGACGAGCTGTG
GGACATGCTTGGGGAGTGTCTAAAGGAACTAGAGGAATCCCATGACCAGCATGCGGTGCTAGTGCTACAG
CCTGCTGTCGAGGCCTTCTTTCTGGTCCATGCCACAGAGCGGGAGAGCAAGCCTCCTGTCCGAGACACCC
GTGAGAGCCAGCTGGCACACATCAAGGACGAGCCTCCTCCACTCTCCCCTGCCCCCTTAACCCCAGCCAC
GCCTTCCTCCCTTGACCCATTCTTCTCCCGGGAGCCCTCATCTATGCACATCTCCTCAAGCCTGCCCCCT
GACACACAGAAGTTCCTTCGCTTTGCAGAGACTCACCGCACTGTGTTAAACCAGGCCCTACGGCAGTCCA
CGACCCACCTTGCTGATGGGCCTGCCGCTGTCCTGGTAGACTACATTCGTGTCCTCGACTTTGATGTCAA
GCGCAAATATTTCCGCCAAGAGCTGGAGCGTTTAGATGAGGGGCTCCGGAAAGAAGACATGGCTGTGCAT
GTCCGTCGTGACCATGTGTTTGAAGACTCCTATCGTGAGCTGCATCGCAAATCCCCCGAAGAAATGAAGA
ATCGATTGTATATAGTATTTGAAGGAGAAGAAGGGCAGGATGCTGGCGGGCTCCTGCGGGAGTGGTATAT
GATCATCTCTCGAGAGATGTTTAACCCTATGTATGCCTTGTTCCGTACCTCACCTGGTGATCGAGTCACC
TACACCATCAATCCATCTTCCCACTGCAACCCCAACCATCTGTCCTATTTTAAATTTGTCGGACGCATTG
TGGCCAAAGCTGTATATGACAACCGTCTTCTGGAGTGCTACTTTACTCGATCCTTTTACAAACACATCTT
GGGCAAGTCAGTCAGATATACAGATATGGAGAGTGAAGATTACCACTTCTACCAAGGTCTGGTTTATCTG
CTGGAAAATGATGTCTCCACACTAGGCTATGACCTCACCTTCAGCACTGAGGTCCAAGAGTTTGGAGTTT
GTGAAGTTCGTGACCTCAAACCCAATGGGGCCAACATCTTGGTAACAGAGGAGAATAAGAAGGAGTATGT
ACACCTGGTATGCCAGATGAGAATGACAGGAGCCATCCGCAAGCAGTTGGCGGCTTTCTTAGAAGGCTTC
TATGAGATCATTCCAAAGCGCCTCATTTCCATCTTCACTGAGCAGGAGTTAGAGCTGCTTATATCAGGAC
TGCCCACCATTGACATCGATGATCTGAAATCCAACACTGAATACCACAAGTACCAGTCCAACTCTATTCA
GATCCAGTGGTTCTGGAGAGCATTGCGTTCTTTCGATCAAGCTGACCGTGCCAAGTTCCTCCAGTTTGTC
ACGGGTACTTCCAAGGTACCCCTGCAAGGCTTTGCTGCCCTCGAAGGCATGAATGGCATTCAGAAGTTTC
AGATCCATCGAGATGACAGGTCCACAGATCGCCTGCCTTCAGCTCACACATGTTTTAATCAGCTGGATCT
GCCTGCCTATGAGAGCTTTGAGAAGCTCCGCCACATGCTACTGTTGGCTATCCAGGAGTGCTCTGAAGGC
TTTGGGCTGGCCTAATAAGCGGCCGCTGATGATAATGGCCTGTGGCCGTAATGGCCTGTGGCCGTAAAAT
CAACCTCTGGATTACAAAATTTGTGAAAGATTGACTGGTATTCTTAACTATGTTGCTCCTTTTACGCTAT
GTGGATACGCTGCTTTAATGCCTTTGTATCATGCTATTGCTTCCCGTATGGCTTTCATTTTCTCCTCCTT
GTATAAATCCTGGTTGCTGTCTCTTTATGAGGAGTTGTGGCCCGTTGTCAGGCAACGTGGCGTGGTGTGC
ACTGTGTTTGCTGACGCAACCCCCACTGGTTGGGGCATTGCCACCACCTGTCAGCTCCTTTCCGGGACTT
TCGCTTTCCCCCTCCCTATTGCCACGGCGGAACTCAGTGCCGCCTGCCTTGCCCGCTGCTGGACAGGGGC
TCGGCTGTTGGGCACTGACAATTCCGTGGTGTTGTCGGGGAAATCATCGTCCTTTCCTTGGCTGCTCGCC
TGTGTTGCCACCTGGATTCTGCGCGGGACGTCCTTCTGCTACGTCCCTTCGGCCCTCAATCCAGCGGACC
TTCCTTCCCGCGGCCTGCTGCCGGCTCTGCGGCCTCTTCCGCGGCTTCGAGATCTGCCTCGACTGTGCCT
TCTAGTTGCCAGCCATCTGTTGTTTGCCCCTCCCCCGTGCCTTCCTTGACCCTGGAAGGTGCCACTCCCA
CTGTCCTTTCCTAATAAAATGAGGAAATTGCATCAAATTGTCTGAGTAGGTGTCATTCTATTCTGGGGGG
TGGGGTGGGGCAGGACAGCAAGGGGGAGGATTGGGCAGACAATAGCAGGCATGCTGGGGACTCGAGTTAA
GGGCGAATCGCTGGGACGCCCGAACGGTGGCTACTCGTTGACATAAGCCTGTTCGGTTCGTAAACTGTAA
TGCAAGTAGCGTATGCGCTCACGCAACTGGTCCAGAACCTTGACCGAACGCAGCGGTGGTAACGGCGCAG
TGGCGGTTTTCATGGCTTGTTATGACTGTTTTTTTGTACAGTCTATGCCTCGGGCATCCAAGCAGCAAGC
GCGTTACGCCGTGGGTCGATGTTTGATGTTATGGAGCAGCAACGATGTTACGCAGCAGCAACGATGTTAC
GCAGCAGGGCAGTCGCCCTAAAACAAAGTTAGGTGGCTCAAGTATGGGCATCATTCGTACATGTAGGCTC
GGCCCTGACCAAGTCAAATCCATGCGGGCTGCTCTTGATCTTTTCGGTCGTGAGTTCGGTGATGTAGCCA
CCTACTCCCAACATCAGCCGGACTCCGATTACCTCGGGAACTTGCTCCGTAGTAAGACATTTATTGCGCT
TGCTGCCTTCGACCAAGAAGCGGTTGTTGGCGCTCTCGCGGCTTACGTTCTGCCCAAGTTTGAGCAGCCG
CGTAGTGAGATCTATATCTATGATCTCGCAGTCTCCGGCGAGCACCGGAGGCAGGGCATTGCCACCGCGC
TCATCAATCTCCTCAAGCATGAGGCCAACGCGCTTGGTGCTTATGTGATCTACGTGCAAGCAGATTACGG
TGACGATCCCGCAGTGGCTCTCTATACAAAGTTGGGCATACGGGAAGAAGTGATGCACTTTGATATCGAC
CCAAGTACCGCCACCTAACAATTCGTTCAAGCCGAGATCGGCTTCCCGGCCGCGGAGTTGTTCGGTAAAT
TGTCACAACGCCGC
